Addgene plasmid #174000: pYPQ265L2
Purpose: Gateway entry clone (attL1 & attR5) UNG-rAPOBEC1(R33A)-zCas9(D10A)-SpRY for C-G base editing
Depositing lab: Yiping Qi. Depositing organization: University of Maryland, College Park. Publication: Exploring C-To-G Base Editing in Rice, Tomato, and Poplar. Sretenovic S, Liu S, Li G, Cheng Y, Fan T, Xu Y, Zhou J, Zheng X, Coleman G, Zhang Y, Qi Y. Front Genome Ed. 2021 Sep 15;3:756766. doi: 10.3389/fgeed.2021.756766. eCollection 2021. PubMed 34713268.
Backbone
  Vector backbone: pNJB91
  Vector type: Plant Expression, CRISPR
Growth in bacteria
  Bacterial resistance: Spectinomycin, 50 μg/mL
  Growth temperature: 37°C
  Growth strain: DH5alpha
  Copy number: High Copy
Gene/Insert
  Gene/Insert name: UNG-rAPOBEC1(R33A)-zCas9(D10A)-SpRY
  Mutation: In rAPOBEC1: R33A; in zCas9(D10A)-SpRY: D10A, A61R, L1111R, D1135L, S1136W, N1317R, A1322R, R1333P, R1335Q, T1337R
  Tag / fusion protein: 3X FLAG, NLS
Terms and licenses: Academic/Nonprofit Terms; Industry Terms: Not Available to Industry
How to cite: pYPQ265L2 was a gift from Yiping Qi (Addgene plasmid # 174000 ; http://n2t.net/addgene:174000 ; RRID:Addgene_174000)
