[The description below was written by a language model from this plasmid's Addgene catalogue record and pLannotate feature annotations shown in this document.]
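Description:
pYPQ265L2 is a Gateway entry clone built on the pNJB91 backbone and intended for assembling plant CRISPR base-editing expression vectors. It is about 9.3 kb, replicates in E. coli from a high-copy ColE1/pUC-type origin and is selected with spectinomycin through the aadA (SmR) aminoglycoside adenylyltransferase gene. Small remnants of a class 1 integron promoter, a gentamicin resistance gene, lacI and lacZα are also annotated in the backbone. rrnB T1 and T2 terminators sit upstream of the cloning region, where they typically insulate it from read-through transcription.

The payload lies between attL1 and attR5 sites, a pairing used in multisite LR recombination so that this module can be combined with other entry clones in a destination vector. It encodes a single fusion protein for C-to-G base editing: E. coli uracil DNA glycosylase (UNG), then rat APOBEC1 cytidine deaminase carrying R33A, then a Cas9 D10A nickase (zCas9) bearing the SpRY substitutions listed in the record, which relax PAM requirements. The deaminase converts cytosine to uracil in the targeted strand, and UNG excises that uracil to leave an abasic site whose repair favours C-to-G outcomes. The record lists 3xFLAG and NLS tags; the annotation detects a FLAG fragment between the deaminase and Cas9.

The pea rbcS-E9 terminator follows the coding sequence. No plant promoter is annotated within the att-flanked cassette, so expression presumably depends on a promoter supplied after recombination, although the record does not state this. The associated work explored C-to-G editing in rice, tomato and poplar.
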