Features (pLannotate 1.2.2; 16 found; start..end, strand, type, name):
     96..119     +  promoter       Pc promoter (fragment): intI1 (promoter lies within the coding sequence); class 1 integron promoter
    295..351     +  CDS            GmR (fragment): gentamycin acetyltransferase; aacC1; confers resistance to gentamycin
    358..1149    +  CDS            SmR: aminoglycoside adenylyltransferase (Murphy, 1985); aadA; confers resistance to spectinomycin and streptomycin
   1242..1830    +  rep_origin     ori: high-copy-number ColE1/pMB1/pBR322/pUC origin of replication
   2013..2105    +  CDS            lacI (fragment): lac repressor; lacI; The lac repressor binds to the lac operator to inhibit transcription in E. coli. This inhibition can be relieved by adding lactose or isopropyl-β-D-thiogalactopyranoside (IPTG).
   2160..2187    -  terminator     rrnB T2 terminator: transcription terminator T2 from the E. coli rrnB gene
   2319..2362    +  terminator     rrnB T1 terminator: Escherichia coli rrnB; transcription terminator T1 from the E. coli rrnB gene
   2409..2445    -  CDS            lacZα (fragment): LacZα fragment of β-galactosidase; lacZ fragment
   2461..2560    +  protein_bind   attL1: mutant version of attL; recombination site for the Gateway® LR reaction LR Clonase™
   2633..3316    +  CDS            ung: UNG_ECOLI - Experimental evidence at protein level: Swiss-Prot protein existence level 1. Excises uracil residues from the DNA which can arise as a result of misincorporation of dUMP residues by DNA polymerase or due to deamination of cytosine. From Escherichia coli (strain K12).
   3347..4030    +  CDS            Apobec1: ABEC1_RAT - Experimental evidence at protein level: Swiss-Prot protein existence level 1. Catalytic component of the apolipoprotein B mRNA editing enzyme complex which is responsible for the postranscriptional editing of a CAA codon for Gln to a UAA codon for stop in the APOB mRNA. May also play a role in the epigenetic regulation of gene expression by participating in DNA demethylation. From Rattus norvegicus (Rat).
   4127..4146    +  CDS            2xFLAG (fragment): two tandem FLAG® epitope tags
   4202..8302    +  CDS            cas9: CAS9_STRP1 - Also known as csn1 From Streptococcus pyogenes serotype M1.
   8360..8983    +  terminator     E9 terminator: terminator and polyadenylation signal from the pea rbcS-E9 gene
   9025..9148    +  protein_bind   attR5: mutant version of attR; recombination site for the Gateway® LR reaction LR Clonase™
   9166..9184    -  promoter       T7 promoter: promoter for bacteriophage T7 RNA polymerase
>Addgene plasmid #174000 | pYPQ265L2 | addgene full sequence | sequence record 343423 | Addgene NGS Result
TGGACCAGCCAGGACAGAAATGCCTCGACTTCGCTGCTACCCAAGGTTGCCGGGTGACGCACACCGTGGA
AACGGATGAAGGCACGAACCCAGTGGACATAAGCCTGTTCGGTTCGTAAGCTGTAATGCAAGTAGCGTAT
GCGCTCACGCAACTGGTCCAGAACCTTGACCGAACGCAGCGGTGGTAACGGCGCAGTGGCGGTTTTCATG
GCTTGTTATGACTGTTTTTTTGGGGTACAGTCTATGCCTCGGGCATCCAAGCAGCAAGCGCGTTACGCCG
TGGGTCGATGTTTGATGTTATGGAGCAGCAACGATGTTACGCAGCAGGGCAGTCGCCCTAAAACAAAGTT
AAACATTATGAGGGAAGCGGTGATCGCCGAAGTATCGACTCAACTATCAGAGGTAGTTGGCGTCATCGAG
CGCCATCTCGAACCGACGTTGCTGGCCGTACATTTGTACGGCTCCGCAGTGGATGGCGGCCTGAAGCCAC
ACAGTGATATTGATTTGCTGGTTACGGTGACCGTAAGGCTTGATGAAACAACGCGGCGAGCTTTGATCAA
CGACCTTTTGGAAACTTCGGCTTCCCCTGGAGAGAGCGAGATTCTCCGCGCTGTAGAAGTCACCATTGTT
GTGCACGACGACATCATTCCGTGGCGTTATCCAGCTAAGCGCGAACTGCAATTTGGAGAATGGCAGCGCA
ATGACATTCTTGCAGGTATCTTCGAGCCAGCCACGATCGACATTGATCTGGCTATCTTGCTGACAAAAGC
AAGAGAACATAGCGTTGCCTTGGTAGGTCCAGCGGCGGAGGAACTCTTTGATCCGGTTCCTGAACAGGAT
CTATTTGAGGCGCTAAATGAAACCTTAACGCTATGGAACTCGCCGCCCGACTGGGCTGGCGATGAGCGAA
ATGTAGTGCTTACGTTGTCCCGCATTTGGTACAGCGCAGTAACCGGCAAAATCGCGCCGAAGGATGTCGC
TGCCGACTGGGCAATGGAGCGCCTGCCGGCCCAGTATCAGCCCGTCATACTTGAAGCTAGACAGGCTTAT
CTTGGACAAGAAGAAGATCGCTTGGCCTCGCGCGCAGATCAGTTGGAAGAATTTGTCCACTACGTGAAAG
GCGAGATCACCAAGGTAGTCGGCAAATAACCCTCGAGCCACCCATGACCAAAATCCCTTAACGTGAGTTA
CGCGTCGTTCCACTGAGCGTCAGACCCCGTAGAAAAGATCAAAGGATCTTCTTGAGATCCTTTTTTTCTG
CGCGTAATCTGCTGCTTGCAAACAAAAAAACCACCGCTACCAGCGGTGGTTTGTTTGCCGGATCAAGAGC
TACCAACTCTTTTTCCGAAGGTAACTGGCTTCAGCAGAGCGCAGATACCAAATACTGTTCTTCTAGTGTA
GCCGTAGTTAGGCCACCACTTCAAGAACTCTGTAGCACCGCCTACATACCTCGCTCTGCTAATCCTGTTA
CCAGTGGCTGCTGCCAGTGGCGATAAGTCGTGTCTTACCGGGTTGGACTCAAGACGATAGTTACCGGATA
AGGCGCAGCGGTCGGGCTGAACGGGGGGTTCGTGCACACAGCCCAGCTTGGAGCGAACGACCTACACCGA
ACTGAGATACCTACAGCGTGAGCTATGAGAAAGCGCCACGCTTCCCGAAGGGAGAAAGGCGGACAGGTAT
CCGGTAAGCGGCAGGGTCGGAACAGGAGAGCGCACGAGGGAGCTTCCAGGGGGAAACGCCTGGTATCTTT
ATAGTCCTGTCGGGTTTCGCCACCTCTGACTTGAGCGTCGATTTTTGTGATGCTCGTCAGGGGGGCGGAG
CCTATGGAAAAACGCCAGCAACGCGGCCTTTTTACGGTTCCTGGCCTTTTGCTGGCCTTTTGCTCACATG
TTCTTTCCTGCGTTATCCCCTGATTCTGTGGATAACCGTATTACCGCCTTTGAGTGAGCTGATACCGCTC
GCCGCAGCCGAACGACCGAGCGCAGCGAGTCAGTGAGCGAGGAAGCGGAAGAGCGCCCAATACGCAAACC
GCCTCTCCCCGCGCGTTGGCCGATTCATTAATGCAGCTGGCACGACAGGTTTCCCGACTGGAAAGCGGGC
AGTGAGCGCAACGCAATTAATACGCGTACCGCGAGCCAGGAAGAGTTTGTAGAAACGCAAAAAGGCCATC
CGTCAGGATGGCCTTCTGCTTAGTTTGATGCCTGGCAGTTTATGGCGGGCGTCCTGCCCGCCACCCTCCG
GGCCGTTGCTTCACAACGTTCAAATCCGCTCCCGGCGGATTTGTCCTACTCAGGAGAGCGTTCACCGACA
AACAACAGATAAAACGAAAGGCCCAGTCTTCCGACTGAGCCTTTCGTTTTATTTGATGCCTGGCAGTTCC
CTACTCTCGCGTTAACGCTTGCATGGATGTTTTCCCAGTCACGACGTTGTAAAACGACGGCCAGTCTTAA
GCTCGGGCCCCAAATAATGATTTTATTTTGACTGATAGTGACCTGTTCGTTGCAACAAATTGATGAGCAA
TGCTTTTTTATAATGCCAACTTTGTACAAAAAAGCAGGCTCCGAATTCGCCCTTCATGAAAAGAACTGCA
GATGGATCCGAGTTCGAGTCCCCGAAAAAGAAACGGAAAGTGGCAAATGAGCTTACATGGCATGATGTGC
TCGCGGAAGAAAAGCAGCAGCCTTATTTCCTGAATACGCTTCAGACGGTTGCCTCTGAAAGGCAATCTGG
AGTTACTATATATCCGCCACAGAAGGATGTGTTTAATGCTTTCAGATTCACGGAACTGGGCGACGTGAAG
GTGGTGATCTTGGGACAGGACCCCTATCATGGCCCGGGCCAGGCGCATGGCCTCGCCTTTTCTGTTCGGC
CGGGGATCGCCATCCCTCCATCTCTCCTGAATATGTATAAAGAATTGGAAAATACAATCCCGGGGTTCAC
GCGCCCGAACCACGGTTACCTGGAATCATGGGCCAGGCAGGGCGTGCTGCTGCTGAATACGGTGCTGACG
GTCCGGGCGGGCCAGGCACATTCTCATGCCTCATTGGGTTGGGAGACGTTTACTGACAAGGTGATAAGCC
TGATAAACCAGCATCGGGAGGGAGTCGTTTTCCTTCTTTGGGGATCTCATGCACAGAAGAAGGGAGCCAT
CATAGACAAACAGAGACACCACGTCTTGAAGGCACCGCATCCCTCACCTCTCTCTGCCCACCGGGGTTTT
TTTGGGTGTAACCACTTCGTCTTGGCAAATCAGTGGTTGGAACAGAGAGGGGAAACTCCTATCGATTGGA
TGCCGGTCCTGCCGGCAGAATCCGAATCCGGGGGTTCGGGGGGAAGTGGCGGGTCTTCCTCTGAGACGGG
ACCCGTTGCTGTTGACCCTACCCTGAGGCGCAGAATTGAACCCCACGAATTCGAAGTCTTCTTCGACCCA
CGGGAACTTGCTAAGGAAACGTGTCTGCTGTATGAGATCAACTGGGGAGGCAGACATTCTATTTGGAGGC
ACACAAGCCAAAATACTAATAAGCACGTTGAGGTGAACTTTATAGAAAAATTTACAACAGAAAGATACTT
TTGTCCTAACACAAGGTGTTCAATAACTTGGTTCCTGAGTTGGTCACCCTGCGGCGAATGTTCGCGCGCG
ATAACCGAATTCCTTTCCCGCTACCCACATGTCACTCTCTTTATTTATATTGCCCGGCTCTACCACCACG
CCGATCCGAGGAACAGACAGGGACTCCGGGACCTGATCTCAAGCGGCGTTACTATACAGATTATGACAGA
GCAGGAATCCGGTTATTGCTGGCGCAACTTTGTTAATTACTCGCCCTCAAATGAGGCGCACTGGCCACGG
TACCCACATTTGTGGGTCCGCTTGTATGTGTTGGAGCTGTATTGCATCATACTTGGCTTGCCACCCTGTC
TTAACATACTCCGCCGGAAGCAGCCTCAGCTCACGTTTTTTACAATCGCTCTGCAAAGCTGTCATTATCA
GAGACTTCCGCCACATATACTGTGGGCTACTGGGTTGAAGTCAGGTTCTGAGACCCCTGGCACAAGTGAG
TCAGCAACACCCGAGTCCACCATGGATTACAAGGACCACGACGGGGATTACAAGGACCACGACATTGATT
ACAAGGATGATGATGACAAGATGGCTCCGAAGAAGAAGAGGAAGGTTGGCATCCACGGGGTGCCAGCTGC
TGACAAGAAGTACTCGATCGGCCTCGCTATTGGGACTAACTCTGTTGGCTGGGCCGTGATCACCGACGAG
TACAAGGTGCCCTCAAAGAAGTTCAAGGTCCTGGGCAACACCGATCGGCATTCCATCAAGAAGAATCTCA
TTGGCGCTCTCCTGTTCGACAGCGGCGAGACGGCTGAGAGGACGCGGCTCAAGCGCACCGCCCGCAGGCG
GTACACGCGCAGGAAGAATCGCATCTGCTACCTGCAGGAGATTTTCTCCAACGAGATGGCGAAGGTTGAC
GATTCTTTCTTCCACAGGCTGGAGGAGTCATTCCTCGTGGAGGAGGATAAGAAGCACGAGCGGCATCCAA
TCTTCGGCAACATTGTCGACGAGGTTGCCTACCACGAGAAGTACCCTACGATCTACCATCTGCGGAAGAA
GCTCGTGGACTCCACAGATAAGGCGGACCTCCGCCTGATCTACCTCGCTCTGGCCCACATGATTAAGTTC
AGGGGCCATTTCCTGATCGAGGGGGATCTCAACCCGGACAATAGCGATGTTGACAAGCTGTTCATCCAGC
TCGTGCAGACGTACAACCAGCTCTTCGAGGAGAACCCCATTAATGCGTCAGGCGTCGACGCGAAGGCTAT
CCTGTCCGCTAGGCTCTCGAAGTCTCGGCGCCTCGAGAACCTGATCGCCCAGCTGCCGGGCGAGAAGAAG
AACGGCCTGTTCGGGAATCTCATTGCGCTCAGCCTGGGGCTCACGCCCAACTTCAAGTCGAATTTCGATC
TCGCTGAGGACGCCAAGCTGCAGCTCTCCAAGGACACATACGACGATGACCTGGATAACCTCCTGGCCCA
GATCGGCGATCAGTACGCGGACCTGTTCCTCGCTGCCAAGAATCTGTCGGACGCCATCCTCCTGTCTGAT
ATTCTCAGGGTGAACACCGAGATTACGAAGGCTCCGCTCTCAGCCTCCATGATCAAGCGCTACGACGAGC
ACCATCAGGATCTGACCCTCCTGAAGGCGCTGGTCAGGCAGCAGCTCCCCGAGAAGTACAAGGAGATCTT
CTTCGATCAGTCGAAGAACGGCTACGCTGGGTACATTGACGGCGGGGCCTCTCAGGAGGAGTTCTACAAG
TTCATCAAGCCGATTCTGGAGAAGATGGACGGCACGGAGGAGCTGCTGGTGAAGCTCAATCGCGAGGACC
TCCTGAGGAAGCAGCGGACATTCGATAACGGCAGCATCCCACACCAGATTCATCTCGGGGAGCTGCACGC
TATCCTGAGGAGGCAGGAGGACTTCTACCCTTTCCTCAAGGATAACCGCGAGAAGATCGAGAAGATTCTG
ACTTTCAGGATCCCGTACTACGTCGGCCCACTCGCTAGGGGCAACTCCCGCTTCGCTTGGATGACCCGCA
AGTCAGAGGAGACGATCACGCCGTGGAACTTCGAGGAGGTGGTCGACAAGGGCGCTAGCGCTCAGTCGTT
CATCGAGAGGATGACGAATTTCGACAAGAACCTGCCAAATGAGAAGGTGCTCCCTAAGCACTCGCTCCTG
TACGAGTACTTCACAGTCTACAACGAGCTGACTAAGGTGAAGTATGTGACCGAGGGCATGAGGAAGCCGG
CTTTCCTGTCTGGGGAGCAGAAGAAGGCCATCGTGGACCTCCTGTTCAAGACCAACCGGAAGGTCACGGT
TAAGCAGCTCAAGGAGGACTACTTCAAGAAGATTGAGTGCTTCGATTCGGTCGAGATCTCTGGCGTTGAG
GACCGCTTCAACGCCTCCCTGGGGACCTACCACGATCTCCTGAAGATCATTAAGGATAAGGACTTCCTGG
ACAACGAGGAGAATGAGGATATCCTCGAGGACATTGTGCTGACACTCACTCTGTTCGAGGACCGGGAGAT
GATCGAGGAGCGCCTGAAGACTTACGCCCATCTCTTCGATGACAAGGTCATGAAGCAGCTCAAGAGGAGG
AGGTACACCGGCTGGGGGAGGCTGAGCAGGAAGCTCATCAACGGCATTCGGGACAAGCAGTCCGGGAAGA
CGATCCTCGACTTCCTGAAGAGCGATGGCTTCGCGAACCGCAATTTCATGCAGCTGATTCACGATGACAG
CCTCACATTCAAGGAGGATATCCAGAAGGCTCAGGTGAGCGGCCAGGGGGACTCGCTGCACGAGCATATC
GCGAACCTCGCTGGCTCGCCAGCTATCAAGAAGGGGATTCTGCAGACCGTGAAGGTTGTGGACGAGCTGG
TGAAGGTCATGGGCAGGCACAAGCCTGAGAACATCGTCATTGAGATGGCCCGGGAGAATCAGACCACGCA
GAAGGGCCAGAAGAACTCACGCGAGAGGATGAAGAGGATCGAGGAGGGCATTAAGGAGCTGGGGTCCCAG
ATCCTCAAGGAGCACCCGGTGGAGAACACGCAGCTGCAGAATGAGAAGCTCTACCTGTACTACCTCCAGA
ATGGCCGCGATATGTATGTGGACCAGGAGCTGGATATTAACAGGCTCAGCGATTACGACGTCGATCATAT
CGTTCCACAGTCATTCCTGAAGGATGACTCCATTGACAACAAGGTCCTCACCAGGTCGGACAAGAACCGG
GGCAAGTCTGATAATGTTCCTTCAGAGGAGGTCGTTAAGAAGATGAAGAACTACTGGCGCCAGCTCCTGA
ATGCCAAGCTGATCACGCAGCGGAAGTTCGATAACCTCACAAAGGCTGAGAGGGGCGGGCTCTCTGAGCT
GGACAAGGCGGGCTTCATCAAGAGGCAGCTGGTCGAGACACGGCAGATCACTAAGCACGTTGCGCAGATT
CTCGACTCACGGATGAACACTAAGTACGATGAGAATGACAAGCTGATCCGCGAGGTGAAGGTCATCACCC
TGAAGTCAAAGCTCGTCTCCGACTTCAGGAAGGATTTCCAGTTCTACAAGGTTCGGGAGATCAACAATTA
CCACCATGCCCATGACGCGTACCTGAACGCGGTGGTCGGCACAGCTCTGATCAAGAAGTACCCAAAGCTC
GAGAGCGAGTTCGTGTACGGGGACTACAAGGTTTACGATGTGAGGAAGATGATCGCCAAGTCGGAGCAGG
AGATTGGCAAGGCTACCGCCAAGTACTTCTTCTACTCTAACATTATGAATTTCTTCAAGACAGAGATCAC
TCTGGCCAATGGCGAGATCCGGAAGCGCCCCCTCATCGAGACGAACGGCGAGACGGGGGAGATCGTGTGG
GACAAGGGCAGGGATTTCGCGACCGTCAGGAAGGTTCTCTCCATGCCACAAGTGAATATCGTCAAGAAGA
CAGAGGTCCAGACTGGCGGGTTCTCTAAGGAGTCAATTAGGCCTAAGCGGAACAGCGACAAGCTCATCGC
CCGCAAGAAGGACTGGGATCCGAAGAAGTACGGCGGGTTCCTGTGGCCCACTGTGGCCTACTCGGTCCTG
GTTGTGGCGAAGGTTGAGAAGGGCAAGTCCAAGAAGCTCAAGAGCGTGAAGGAGCTGCTGGGGATCACGA
TTATGGAGCGCTCCAGCTTCGAGAAGAACCCGATCGATTTCCTGGAGGCGAAGGGCTACAAGGAGGTGAA
GAAGGACCTGATCATTAAGCTCCCCAAGTACTCACTCTTCGAGCTGGAGAACGGCAGGAAGCGGATGCTG
GCTTCCGCTAAGCAGCTGCAGAAGGGGAACGAGCTGGCTCTGCCGTCCAAGTATGTGAACTTCCTCTACC
TGGCCTCCCACTACGAGAAGCTCAAGGGCAGCCCCGAGGACAACGAGCAGAAGCAGCTGTTCGTCGAGCA
GCACAAGCATTACCTCGACGAGATCATTGAGCAGATTTCCGAGTTCTCCAAGCGCGTGATCCTGGCCGAC
GCGAATCTGGATAAGGTCCTCTCCGCGTACAACAAGCACCGCGACAAGCCAATCAGGGAGCAGGCTGAGA
ATATCATTCATCTCTTCACCCTGACGAGGCTCGGCGCCCCTAGGGCTTTCAAGTACTTCGACACAACTAT
CGATCCGAAGCAGTACAGGAGCACTAAGGAGGTCCTGGACGCGACCCTCATCCACCAGTCGATTACCGGC
CTCTACGAGACGCGCATCGACCTGTCTCAGCTCGGGGGCGACAAGCGGCCAGCGGCGACGAAGAAGGCGG
GGCAGGCGAAGAAGAAGAAGTGAGCTCAGAGCTTTCGTTCGTATCATCGGTTTCGACAACGTTCGTCAAG
TTCAATGCATCAGTTTCATTGCGCACACACCAGAATCCTACTGAGTTTGAGTATTATGGCATTGGGAAAA
CTGTTTTTCTTGTACCATTTGTTGTGCTTGTAATTTACTGTGTTTTTTATTCGGTTTTCGCTATCGAACT
GTGAAATGGAAATGGATGGAGAAGAGTTAATGAATGATATGGTCCTTTTGTTCATTCTCAAATTAATATT
ATTTGTTTTTTCTCTTATTTGTTGTGTGTTGAATTTGAAATTATAAGAGATATGCAAACATTTTGTTTTG
AGTAAAAATGTGTCAAATCGTGGCCTCTAATGACCGAAGTTAATATGAGGAGTAAAACACTTGTAGTTGT
ACCATTATGCTTATTCACTAGGCAACAAATATATTTTCAGACCTAGAAAAGCTGCAAATGTTACTGAATA
CAAGTATGTCCTCTTGTGTTTTAGACATTTATGAACTTTCCTTTATGTAATTTTCCAGAATCCTTGTCAG
ATTCTAATCATTGCTTTATAATTATAGTTATACTCATGGATTTGTAGTTGAGTATGAAAATATTTTTTAA
TGCATTTTATGACTTGCCAATTGTTCCGGAACTCTAGATAAGCTTACCGGAAAGGGCGAATTCGCAACTT
TGTATACAAAAGTTGAACGAGAAACGTAAAATGATATAAATATCAATATATTAAATTAGATTTTGCATAA
AAAACAGACTACATAATACTGTAAAACACAACATATCCAGTCACTATGCCATCCAGCTGATATCCCCTAT
AGTGAGTCGTATTACATGGTCATAGCTGTTTCCTGGCAGCTCTGGCCCGTGTCTCAAAATCTCTGATGTT
ACATTGCACAAGATAAAAATATATCATCATGCCTCCTC
